Addgene plasmid #49670: pVRa16_3622
Depositing lab: Christopher Voigt. Depositing organization: University of California, San Francisco (UCSF). Publication: Design of orthogonal genetic switches based on a crosstalk map of sigmas, anti-sigmas, and promoters. Rhodius VA, Segall-Shapiro TH, Sharon BD, Ghodasara A, Orlova E, Tabakh H, Burkhardt DH, Clancy K, Peterson TC, Gross CA, Voigt CA. Mol Syst Biol. 2013 Oct 29;9:702. doi: 10.1038/msb.2013.58. PubMed 24169405.
Backbone
  Vector backbone: pVRa
  Vector type: Bacterial Expression, Synthetic Biology
Growth in bacteria
  Bacterial resistance: Ampicillin, 100 μg/mL
  Growth temperature: 37°C
  Growth strain: DH10B
  Copy number: Low Copy
Gene/Insert
  Gene/Insert name: ECF16_3622
  Species: Pseudomonas entomophila L48
  Mutation: Codon optimized for E.coli
  Promoter: pT7-lacO
  Tag / fusion protein: His6-PreScission (N terminal on backbone)
  Cloning method: Restriction Enzyme; 5′ cloning site NdeI (not destroyed); 3′ cloning site HindIII (not destroyed)
  Sequencing primers: 5′ CGATATAGGCGCCAGCAAC; 3′ CAGCAGCCAACTCAGCTTC
Terms and licenses: Academic/Nonprofit Terms; Industry Terms: Not Available to Industry
How to cite: pVRa16_3622 was a gift from Christopher Voigt (Addgene plasmid # 49670 ; http://n2t.net/addgene:49670 ; RRID:Addgene_49670)
