[The description below was written by a language model from this plasmid's Addgene catalogue record and pLannotate feature annotations shown in this document.]
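Description:
pVRa16_3622 is a low-copy bacterial expression plasmid of about 6 kb built on the pVRa backbone, one of a series made for synthetic biology work on extracytoplasmic function (ECF) sigma factors, their anti-sigmas and their cognate promoters. It carries ECF16_3622, an ECF sigma factor gene from Pseudomonas entomophila L48 that has been codon optimized for E. coli and cloned between NdeI and HindIII sites, both of which are retained. The automated annotation labels this 564 nt reading frame by similarity to an ECF sigma factor, SigF, from another species. That label reflects homology rather than the actual source.

Expression is driven by a T7 promoter followed directly by a lac operator and the strong phage T7 gene 10 ribosome binding site. Transcription therefore requires T7 RNA polymerase in the host. It is held off by the lac repressor, which the plasmid supplies from its own lacI gene and promoter, until IPTG or lactose is added. The backbone adds an N-terminal His6 tag and a PreScission protease cleavage site, allowing affinity purification and later tag removal. The short "capTEV" fragment annotated upstream of the insert probably corresponds to this His region. A His-tag-like fragment and a T7 terminator lie downstream of the insert, but the record does not state whether the downstream tag is translated.

The plasmid replicates from a pBR322-type ColE1 origin accompanied by bom and rop, consistent with the low copy number listed. It also carries an f1 origin, remnants of a tetracycline resistance gene, and a β-lactamase gene for ampicillin selection. It serves to express the sigma factor inducibly in E. coli when building and testing orthogonal genetic switches.
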