Features (pLannotate 1.2.2; 20 found; start..end, strand, type, name):
      1..564     +  CDS            sigF: SIGF_AZOOP - Experimental evidence at transcript level: Swiss-Prot protein existence level 2. Sigma factors are initiation factors that promote the attachment of RNA polymerase to specific initiation sites and are then released. Extracytoplasmic function (ECF) sigma factors are held in an inactive form by a cognate anti-sigma factor (NrsF in this case) until they are released (Probable). Regulates expression of only a few genes (Dsui_0154 to Dsui_0159) in response to (hypo)chlorite, conferring resistance to reactive chlorine species (RCS) during oxic growth (PubMed:25968643). From Azospira ory
    616..633     +  CDS            9xHis (fragment): 9xHis affinity tag
    643..692     +  CDS            SET1 (fragment): solubility-enhancement tag derived from T7 phage gene 10B
    700..747     +  terminator     T7 terminator: transcription terminator for bacteriophage T7 RNA polymerase
    784..1239    +  rep_origin     f1 ori (sequence partly withheld): f1 bacteriophage origin of replication; arrow indicates direction of (+) strand synthesis
   1266..1370    +  promoter       AmpR promoter: bla
   1371..2231    +  CDS            AmpR: β-lactamase; bla; confers resistance to ampicillin, carbenicillin, and related antibiotics
   2402..2990    +  rep_origin     ori: high-copy-number ColE1/pMB1/pBR322/pUC origin of replication
   3176..3318    -  misc_feature   bom: basis of mobility region from pBR322
   3420..3611    -  CDS            rop: Rop protein, which maintains plasmids at low copy number; rop
   3628..4008    +  CDS            YPB1_ECOLX: Protein predicted: Swiss-Prot protein existence level 4. From Escherichia coli.
   4080..4371    -  CDS            TcR (fragment): tetracycline efflux protein; tet; confers resistance to tetracycline
   4386..4407    -  protein_bind   CAP binding site: CAP binding activates transcription in the presence of cAMP. E. coli catabolite activator protein
   4420..5502    -  CDS            lacI: lac repressor; lacI; The lac repressor binds to the lac operator to inhibit transcription in E. coli. This inhibition can be relieved by adding lactose or isopropyl-β-D-thiogalactopyranoside (IPTG).
   5503..5580    -  promoter       lacI promoter: lacI
   5588..5867    -  CDS            TcR (fragment): tetracycline efflux protein; tet; confers resistance to tetracycline
   5889..5907    +  promoter       T7 promoter: promoter for bacteriophage T7 RNA polymerase
   5908..5932    +  protein_bind   lac operator: The lac repressor binds to the lac operator to inhibit transcription in E. coli. This inhibition can be relieved by adding lactose or isopropyl-β-D-thiogalactopyranoside (IPTG). lac repressor encoded by lacI
   5947..5969    +  RBS            RBS: efficient ribosome binding site from bacteriophage T7 gene 10 (Olins and Rangwala, 1989)
   5988..6004    +  CDS            capTEV™ (fragment): composite tag for in vivo biotinylation, TEV protease cleavage, and 6xHis tagging
>Addgene plasmid #49670 | pVRa16_3622 | depositor full sequence | sequence record 74443 | pVRa16_3622 sequence 6041 bps
ATGCAGCGTACCAATAGCCAGGATGTTCTGAGCACCCGTGAAAGCCAGCTGCAGGCATTACTGCTGCAGG
GTCTGGCAGGCGATACCTTTGCATATCGTCAGTTTCTGACCGCACTGGCAGCACATATTCGTGGTTTTCT
GCGTCGTCGTCTGCCGCAGCATCCGGCAGAAGTTGAAGATCTGCTGCAAGAAGTTCTGCTGGCAGTTCAT
AATGCACGTCATACCTATCAGGCACGTCAGCCGCTGACCGCATGGGTTCAGGCAATTGCACGTTATAAAC
TGGCAGATCATCTGCGTAGCCATGCACGTCGTGAAGCACGTCATGATCTGCTGGATGATGATAGCGAACT
GTTTGCAGCAAGTGATGAACAGCCTGCACAGGCAAGCCGTGATCTGGGTAAACTGCTGGGTCAGCTGCCG
GATCGTCAGCGTCTGCCGATTGTTCATGTTAAACTGGAAGGTCTGAGCGTTGAAGAAACCGCACAGATTA
CCGGTCTGAGCAGCAGCGCAGTTAAAGTTGGTATTCATCGTGGTCTGAAAGCACTGGGCAAACTGATTCG
TGGTAAAGGTCATGATGAAGATCGTTAAGGATCCAAGCTTGCGGCCGCACTCGAGCACCACCACCACCAC
CACTGAGATCCGGCTGCTAACAAAGCCCGAAAGGAAGCTGAGTTGGCTGCTGCCACCGCTGAGCAATAAC
TAGCATAACCCCTTGGGGCCTCTAAACGGGTCTTGAGGGGTTTTTTGCTGAAAGGAGGAACTATATCCGG
ATTGGCGAATGGG
[124 nt withheld, positions 784-907]
C
[91 nt withheld, positions 909-999]
A
[49 nt withheld, positions 1001-1049]
CCTTTGACGTTGGAGTCCACGTTCTTT
[37 nt withheld, positions 1077-1113]
ACCCTATCTCGGTCTATTCTTTTGATTTATAAGGGATTTTGCCGATTTCGGCCTATTGGTTAAAAAATGA
GCTGATTTAACAAAAATTTAACGCGAATTTTAACAAAATATTAACGTTTACAATTTCAGGTGGCACTTTT
CGGGGAAATGTGCGCGGAACCCCTATTTGTTTATTTTTCTAAATACATTCAAATATGTATCCGCTCATGA
GACAATAACCCTGATAAATGCTTCAATAATATTGAAAAAGGAAGAGTATGAGTATTCAACATTTCCGTGT
CGCCCTTATTCCCTTTTTTGCGGCATTTTGCCTTCCTGTTTTTGCTCACCCAGAAACGCTGGTGAAAGTA
AAAGATGCTGAAGATCAGTTGGGTGCACGAGTGGGTTACATCGAACTGGATCTCAACAGCGGTAAGATCC
TTGAGAGTTTTCGCCCCGAAGAACGTTTTCCAATGATGAGCACTTTTAAAGTTCTGCTATGTGGCGCGGT
ATTATCCCGTATTGACGCCGGGCAAGAGCAACTCGGTCGCCGCATACACTATTCTCAGAATGACTTGGTT
GAGTACTCACCAGTCACAGAAAAGCATCTTACGGATGGCATGACAGTAAGAGAATTATGCAGTGCTGCCA
TAACCATGAGTGATAACACTGCGGCCAACTTACTTCTGACAACGATCGGAGGACCGAAGGAGCTAACCGC
TTTTTTGCACAACATGGGGGATCATGTAACTCGCCTTGATCGTTGGGAACCGGAGCTGAATGAAGCCATA
CCAAACGACGAGCGTGACACCACGATGCCTGCAGCAATGGCAACAACGTTGCGCAAACTATTAACTGGCG
AACTACTTACTCTAGCTTCCCGGCAACAATTAATAGACTGGATGGAGGCGGATAAAGTTGCAGGACCACT
TCTGCGCTCGGCCCTTCCGGCTGGCTGGTTTATTGCTGATAAATCTGGAGCCGGTGAGCGTGGGTCTCGC
GGTATCATTGCAGCACTGGGGCCAGATGGTAAGCCCTCCCGTATCGTAGTTATCTACACGACGGGGAGTC
AGGCAACTATGGATGAACGAAATAGACAGATCGCTGAGATAGGTGCCTCACTGATTAAGCATTGGTAACT
GTCAGACCAAGTTTACTCATATATACTTTAGATTGATTTAAAACTTCATTTTTAATTTAAAAGGATCTAG
GTGAAGATCCTTTTTGATAATCTCATGACCAAAATCCCTTAACGTGAGTTTTCGTTCCACTGAGCGTCAG
ACCCCGTAGAAAAGATCAAAGGATCTTCTTGAGATCCTTTTTTTCTGCGCGTAATCTGCTGCTTGCAAAC
AAAAAAACCACCGCTACCAGCGGTGGTTTGTTTGCCGGATCAAGAGCTACCAACTCTTTTTCCGAAGGTA
ACTGGCTTCAGCAGAGCGCAGATACCAAATACTGTCCTTCTAGTGTAGCCGTAGTTAGGCCACCACTTCA
AGAACTCTGTAGCACCGCCTACATACCTCGCTCTGCTAATCCTGTTACCAGTGGCTGCTGCCAGTGGCGA
TAAGTCGTGTCTTACCGGGTTGGACTCAAGACGATAGTTACCGGATAAGGCGCAGCGGTCGGGCTGAACG
GGGGGTTCGTGCACACAGCCCAGCTTGGAGCGAACGACCTACACCGAACTGAGATACCTACAGCGTGAGC
TATGAGAAAGCGCCACGCTTCCCGAAGGGAGAAAGGCGGACAGGTATCCGGTAAGCGGCAGGGTCGGAAC
AGGAGAGCGCACGAGGGAGCTTCCAGGGGGAAACGCCTGGTATCTTTATAGTCCTGTCGGGTTTCGCCAC
CTCTGACTTGAGCGTCGATTTTTGTGATGCTCGTCAGGGGGGCGGAGCCTATGGAAAAACGCCAGCAACG
CGGCCTTTTTACGGTTCCTGGCCTTTTGCTGGCCTTTTGCTCACATGTTCTTTCCTGCGTTATCCCCTGA
TTCTGTGGATAACCGTATTACCGCCTTTGAGTGAGCTGATACCGCTCGCCGCAGCCGAACGACCGAGCGC
AGCGAGTCAGTGAGCGAGGAAGCGGAAGAGCGCCTGATGCGGTATTTTCTCCTTACGCATCTGTGCGGTA
TTTCACACCGCATATATGGTGCACTCTCAGTACAATCTGCTCTGATGCCGCATAGTTAAGCCAGTATACA
CTCCGCTATCGCTACGTGACTGGGTCATGGCTGCGCCCCGACACCCGCCAACACCCGCTGACGCGCCCTG
ACGGGCTTGTCTGCTCCCGGCATCCGCTTACAGACAAGCTGTGACCGTCTCCGGGAGCTGCATGTGTCAG
AGGTTTTCACCGTCATCACCGAAACGCGCGAGGCAGCTGCGGTAAAGCTCATCAGCGTGGTCGTGAAGCG
ATTCACAGATGTCTGCCTGTTCATCCGCGTCCAGCTCGTTGAGTTTCTCCAGAAGCGTTAATGTCTGGCT
TCTGATAAAGCGGGCCATGTTAAGGGCGGTTTTTTCCTGTTTGGTCACTGATGCCTCCGTGTAAGGGGGA
TTTCTGTTCATGGGGGTAATGATACCGATGAAACGAGAGAGGATGCTCACGATACGGGTTACTGATGATG
AACATGCCCGGTTACTGGAACGTTGTGAGGGTAAACAACTGGCGGTATGGATGCGGCGGGACCAGAGAAA
AATCACTCAGGGTCAATGCCAGCGCTTCGTTAATACAGATGTAGGTGTTCCACAGGGTAGCCAGCAGCAT
CCTGCGATGCAGATCCGGAACATAATGGTGCAGGGCGCTGACTTCCGCGTTTCCAGACTTTACGAAACAC
GGAAACCGAAGACCATTCATGTTGTTGCTCAGGTCGCAGACGTTTTGCAGCAGCAGTCGCTTCACGTTCG
CTCGCGTATCGGTGATTCATTCTGCTAACCAGTAAGGCAACCCCGCCAGCCTAGCCGGGTCCTCAACGAC
AGGAGCACGATCATGCGCACCCGTGGGGCCGCCATGCCGGCGATAATGGCCTGCTTCTCGCCGAAACGTT
TGGTGGCGGGACCAGTGACGAAGGCTTGAGCGAGGGCGTGCAAGATTCCGAATACCGCAAGCGACAGGCC
GATCATCGTCGCGCTCCAGCGAAAGCGGTCCTCGCCGAAAATGACCCAGAGCGCTGCCGGCACCTGTCCT
ACGAGTTGCATGATAAAGAAGACAGTCATAAGTGCGGCGACGATAGTCATGCCCCGCGCCCACCGGAAGG
AGCTGACTGGGTTGAAGGCTCTCAAGGGCATCGGTCGAGATCCCGGTGCCTAATGAGTGAGCTAACTTAC
ATTAATTGCGTTGCGCTCACTGCCCGCTTTCCAGTCGGGAAACCTGTCGTGCCAGCTGCATTAATGAATC
GGCCAACGCGCGGGGAGAGGCGGTTTGCGTATTGGGCGCCAGGGTGGTTTTTCTTTTCACCAGTGAGACG
GGCAACAGCTGATTGCCCTTCACCGCCTGGCCCTGAGAGAGTTGCAGCAAGCGGTCCACGCTGGTTTGCC
CCAGCAGGCGAAAATCCTGTTTGATGGTGGTTAACGGCGGGATATAACATGAGCTGTCTTCGGTATCGTC
GTATCCCACTACCGAGATATCCGCACCAACGCGCAGCCCGGACTCGGTAATGGCGCGCATTGCGCCCAGC
GCCATCTGATCGTTGGCAACCAGCATCGCAGTGGGAACGATGCCCTCATTCAGCATTTGCATGGTTTGTT
GAAAACCGGACATGGCACTCCAGTCGCCTTCCCGTTCCGCTATCGGCTGAATTTGATTGCGAGTGAGATA
TTTATGCCAGCCAGCCAGACGCAGACGCGCCGAGACAGAACTTAATGGGCCCGCTAACAGCGCGATTTGC
TGGTGACCCAATGCGACCAGATGCTCCACGCCCAGTCGCGTACCGTCTTCATGGGAGAAAATAATACTGT
TGATGGGTGTCTGGTCAGAGACATCAAGAAATAACGCCGGAACATTAGTGCAGGCAGCTTCCACAGCAAT
GGCATCCTGGTCATCCAGCGGATAGTTAATGATCAGCCCACTGACGCGTTGCGCGAGAAGATTGTGCACC
GCCGCTTTACAGGCTTCGACGCCGCTTCGTTCTACCATCGACACCACCACGCTGGCACCCAGTTGATCGG
CGCGAGATTTAATCGCCGCGACAATTTGCGACGGCGCGTGCAGGGCCAGACTGGAGGTGGCAACGCCAAT
CAGCAACGACTGTTTGCCCGCCAGTTGTTGTGCCACGCGGTTGGGAATGTAATTCAGCTCCGCCATCGCC
GCTTCCACTTTTTCCCGCGTTTTCGCAGAAACGTGGCTGGCCTGGTTCACCACGCGGGAAACGGTCTGAT
AAGAGACACCGGCATACTCTGCGACATCGTATAACGTTACTGGTTTCACATTCACCACCCTGAATTGACT
CTCTTCCGGGCGCTATCATGCCATACCGCGAAAGGTTTTGCGCCATTCGATGGTGTCCGGGATCTCGACG
CTCTCCCTTATGCGACTCCTGCATTAGGAAGCAGCCCAGTAGTAGGTTGAGGCCGTTGAGCACCGCCGCC
GCAAGGAATGGTGCATGCAAGGAGATGGCGCCCAACAGTCCCCCGGCCACGGGGCCTGCCACCATACCCA
CGCCGAAACAAGCGCTCATGAGCCCGAAGTGGCGAGCCCGATCTTCCCCATCGGTGATGTCGGCGATATA
GGCGCCAGCAACCGCACCTGTGGCGCCGGTGATGCCGGCCACGATGCGTCCGGCGTAGAGGATCGAGATC
TCGATCCCGCGAAATTAATACGACTCACTATAGGGGAATTGTGAGCGGATAACAATTCCCCTCTAGAAAT
AATTTTGTTTAACTTTAAGAAGGAGATATACCATGGGCAGCAGCCATCATCATCATCATCACAGCAGCGG
CCTGGAAGTTCTGTTCCAGGGGCCCCAT
