>Addgene plasmid #49670 | pVRa16_3622 | depositor partial sequence | sequence record 74018 | ECF gene
ATGCAGCGTACCAATAGCCAGGATGTTCTGAGCACCCGTGAAAGCCAGCTGCAGGCATTACTGCTGCAGG
GTCTGGCAGGCGATACCTTTGCATATCGTCAGTTTCTGACCGCACTGGCAGCACATATTCGTGGTTTTCT
GCGTCGTCGTCTGCCGCAGCATCCGGCAGAAGTTGAAGATCTGCTGCAAGAAGTTCTGCTGGCAGTTCAT
AATGCACGTCATACCTATCAGGCACGTCAGCCGCTGACCGCATGGGTTCAGGCAATTGCACGTTATAAAC
TGGCAGATCATCTGCGTAGCCATGCACGTCGTGAAGCACGTCATGATCTGCTGGATGATGATAGCGAACT
GTTTGCAGCAAGTGATGAACAGCCTGCACAGGCAAGCCGTGATCTGGGTAAACTGCTGGGTCAGCTGCCG
GATCGTCAGCGTCTGCCGATTGTTCATGTTAAACTGGAAGGTCTGAGCGTTGAAGAAACCGCACAGATTA
CCGGTCTGAGCAGCAGCGCAGTTAAAGTTGGTATTCATCGTGGTCTGAAAGCACTGGGCAAACTGATTCG
TGGTAAAGGTCATGATGAAGATCGTTAA
