>Addgene plasmid #49670 | pVRa16_3622 | depositor partial sequence | sequence record 74019 | pVRa backbone
GGATCCAAGCTTGCGGCCGCACTCGAGCACCACCACCACCACCACTGAGATCCGGCTGCTAACAAAGCCC
GAAAGGAAGCTGAGTTGGCTGCTGCCACCGCTGAGCAATAACTAGCATAACCCCTTGGGGCCTCTAAACG
GGTCTTGAGGGGTTTTTTGCTGAAAGGAGGAACTATATCCGGATTGGCGAATGGG
[124 nt withheld, positions 196-319]
C
[91 nt withheld, positions 321-411]
A
[49 nt withheld, positions 413-461]
CCTTTGACGTTGGAGTCCACGTTCTTT
[37 nt withheld, positions 489-525]
ACCCTATCTCGGTCTATTCTTTTGATTTATAAGGGATTTTGCCGATTTCGGCCTATTGGTTAAAAAATGA
GCTGATTTAACAAAAATTTAACGCGAATTTTAACAAAATATTAACGTTTACAATTTCAGGTGGCACTTTT
CGGGGAAATGTGCGCGGAACCCCTATTTGTTTATTTTTCTAAATACATTCAAATATGTATCCGCTCATGA
GACAATAACCCTGATAAATGCTTCAATAATATTGAAAAAGGAAGAGTATGAGTATTCAACATTTCCGTGT
CGCCCTTATTCCCTTTTTTGCGGCATTTTGCCTTCCTGTTTTTGCTCACCCAGAAACGCTGGTGAAAGTA
AAAGATGCTGAAGATCAGTTGGGTGCACGAGTGGGTTACATCGAACTGGATCTCAACAGCGGTAAGATCC
TTGAGAGTTTTCGCCCCGAAGAACGTTTTCCAATGATGAGCACTTTTAAAGTTCTGCTATGTGGCGCGGT
ATTATCCCGTATTGACGCCGGGCAAGAGCAACTCGGTCGCCGCATACACTATTCTCAGAATGACTTGGTT
GAGTACTCACCAGTCACAGAAAAGCATCTTACGGATGGCATGACAGTAAGAGAATTATGCAGTGCTGCCA
TAACCATGAGTGATAACACTGCGGCCAACTTACTTCTGACAACGATCGGAGGACCGAAGGAGCTAACCGC
TTTTTTGCACAACATGGGGGATCATGTAACTCGCCTTGATCGTTGGGAACCGGAGCTGAATGAAGCCATA
CCAAACGACGAGCGTGACACCACGATGCCTGCAGCAATGGCAACAACGTTGCGCAAACTATTAACTGGCG
AACTACTTACTCTAGCTTCCCGGCAACAATTAATAGACTGGATGGAGGCGGATAAAGTTGCAGGACCACT
TCTGCGCTCGGCCCTTCCGGCTGGCTGGTTTATTGCTGATAAATCTGGAGCCGGTGAGCGTGGGTCTCGC
GGTATCATTGCAGCACTGGGGCCAGATGGTAAGCCCTCCCGTATCGTAGTTATCTACACGACGGGGAGTC
AGGCAACTATGGATGAACGAAATAGACAGATCGCTGAGATAGGTGCCTCACTGATTAAGCATTGGTAACT
GTCAGACCAAGTTTACTCATATATACTTTAGATTGATTTAAAACTTCATTTTTAATTTAAAAGGATCTAG
GTGAAGATCCTTTTTGATAATCTCATGACCAAAATCCCTTAACGTGAGTTTTCGTTCCACTGAGCGTCAG
ACCCCGTAGAAAAGATCAAAGGATCTTCTTGAGATCCTTTTTTTCTGCGCGTAATCTGCTGCTTGCAAAC
AAAAAAACCACCGCTACCAGCGGTGGTTTGTTTGCCGGATCAAGAGCTACCAACTCTTTTTCCGAAGGTA
ACTGGCTTCAGCAGAGCGCAGATACCAAATACTGTCCTTCTAGTGTAGCCGTAGTTAGGCCACCACTTCA
AGAACTCTGTAGCACCGCCTACATACCTCGCTCTGCTAATCCTGTTACCAGTGGCTGCTGCCAGTGGCGA
TAAGTCGTGTCTTACCGGGTTGGACTCAAGACGATAGTTACCGGATAAGGCGCAGCGGTCGGGCTGAACG
GGGGGTTCGTGCACACAGCCCAGCTTGGAGCGAACGACCTACACCGAACTGAGATACCTACAGCGTGAGC
TATGAGAAAGCGCCACGCTTCCCGAAGGGAGAAAGGCGGACAGGTATCCGGTAAGCGGCAGGGTCGGAAC
AGGAGAGCGCACGAGGGAGCTTCCAGGGGGAAACGCCTGGTATCTTTATAGTCCTGTCGGGTTTCGCCAC
CTCTGACTTGAGCGTCGATTTTTGTGATGCTCGTCAGGGGGGCGGAGCCTATGGAAAAACGCCAGCAACG
CGGCCTTTTTACGGTTCCTGGCCTTTTGCTGGCCTTTTGCTCACATGTTCTTTCCTGCGTTATCCCCTGA
TTCTGTGGATAACCGTATTACCGCCTTTGAGTGAGCTGATACCGCTCGCCGCAGCCGAACGACCGAGCGC
AGCGAGTCAGTGAGCGAGGAAGCGGAAGAGCGCCTGATGCGGTATTTTCTCCTTACGCATCTGTGCGGTA
TTTCACACCGCATATATGGTGCACTCTCAGTACAATCTGCTCTGATGCCGCATAGTTAAGCCAGTATACA
CTCCGCTATCGCTACGTGACTGGGTCATGGCTGCGCCCCGACACCCGCCAACACCCGCTGACGCGCCCTG
ACGGGCTTGTCTGCTCCCGGCATCCGCTTACAGACAAGCTGTGACCGTCTCCGGGAGCTGCATGTGTCAG
AGGTTTTCACCGTCATCACCGAAACGCGCGAGGCAGCTGCGGTAAAGCTCATCAGCGTGGTCGTGAAGCG
ATTCACAGATGTCTGCCTGTTCATCCGCGTCCAGCTCGTTGAGTTTCTCCAGAAGCGTTAATGTCTGGCT
TCTGATAAAGCGGGCCATGTTAAGGGCGGTTTTTTCCTGTTTGGTCACTGATGCCTCCGTGTAAGGGGGA
TTTCTGTTCATGGGGGTAATGATACCGATGAAACGAGAGAGGATGCTCACGATACGGGTTACTGATGATG
AACATGCCCGGTTACTGGAACGTTGTGAGGGTAAACAACTGGCGGTATGGATGCGGCGGGACCAGAGAAA
AATCACTCAGGGTCAATGCCAGCGCTTCGTTAATACAGATGTAGGTGTTCCACAGGGTAGCCAGCAGCAT
CCTGCGATGCAGATCCGGAACATAATGGTGCAGGGCGCTGACTTCCGCGTTTCCAGACTTTACGAAACAC
GGAAACCGAAGACCATTCATGTTGTTGCTCAGGTCGCAGACGTTTTGCAGCAGCAGTCGCTTCACGTTCG
CTCGCGTATCGGTGATTCATTCTGCTAACCAGTAAGGCAACCCCGCCAGCCTAGCCGGGTCCTCAACGAC
AGGAGCACGATCATGCGCACCCGTGGGGCCGCCATGCCGGCGATAATGGCCTGCTTCTCGCCGAAACGTT
TGGTGGCGGGACCAGTGACGAAGGCTTGAGCGAGGGCGTGCAAGATTCCGAATACCGCAAGCGACAGGCC
GATCATCGTCGCGCTCCAGCGAAAGCGGTCCTCGCCGAAAATGACCCAGAGCGCTGCCGGCACCTGTCCT
ACGAGTTGCATGATAAAGAAGACAGTCATAAGTGCGGCGACGATAGTCATGCCCCGCGCCCACCGGAAGG
AGCTGACTGGGTTGAAGGCTCTCAAGGGCATCGGTCGAGATCCCGGTGCCTAATGAGTGAGCTAACTTAC
ATTAATTGCGTTGCGCTCACTGCCCGCTTTCCAGTCGGGAAACCTGTCGTGCCAGCTGCATTAATGAATC
GGCCAACGCGCGGGGAGAGGCGGTTTGCGTATTGGGCGCCAGGGTGGTTTTTCTTTTCACCAGTGAGACG
GGCAACAGCTGATTGCCCTTCACCGCCTGGCCCTGAGAGAGTTGCAGCAAGCGGTCCACGCTGGTTTGCC
CCAGCAGGCGAAAATCCTGTTTGATGGTGGTTAACGGCGGGATATAACATGAGCTGTCTTCGGTATCGTC
GTATCCCACTACCGAGATATCCGCACCAACGCGCAGCCCGGACTCGGTAATGGCGCGCATTGCGCCCAGC
GCCATCTGATCGTTGGCAACCAGCATCGCAGTGGGAACGATGCCCTCATTCAGCATTTGCATGGTTTGTT
GAAAACCGGACATGGCACTCCAGTCGCCTTCCCGTTCCGCTATCGGCTGAATTTGATTGCGAGTGAGATA
TTTATGCCAGCCAGCCAGACGCAGACGCGCCGAGACAGAACTTAATGGGCCCGCTAACAGCGCGATTTGC
TGGTGACCCAATGCGACCAGATGCTCCACGCCCAGTCGCGTACCGTCTTCATGGGAGAAAATAATACTGT
TGATGGGTGTCTGGTCAGAGACATCAAGAAATAACGCCGGAACATTAGTGCAGGCAGCTTCCACAGCAAT
GGCATCCTGGTCATCCAGCGGATAGTTAATGATCAGCCCACTGACGCGTTGCGCGAGAAGATTGTGCACC
GCCGCTTTACAGGCTTCGACGCCGCTTCGTTCTACCATCGACACCACCACGCTGGCACCCAGTTGATCGG
CGCGAGATTTAATCGCCGCGACAATTTGCGACGGCGCGTGCAGGGCCAGACTGGAGGTGGCAACGCCAAT
CAGCAACGACTGTTTGCCCGCCAGTTGTTGTGCCACGCGGTTGGGAATGTAATTCAGCTCCGCCATCGCC
GCTTCCACTTTTTCCCGCGTTTTCGCAGAAACGTGGCTGGCCTGGTTCACCACGCGGGAAACGGTCTGAT
AAGAGACACCGGCATACTCTGCGACATCGTATAACGTTACTGGTTTCACATTCACCACCCTGAATTGACT
CTCTTCCGGGCGCTATCATGCCATACCGCGAAAGGTTTTGCGCCATTCGATGGTGTCCGGGATCTCGACG
CTCTCCCTTATGCGACTCCTGCATTAGGAAGCAGCCCAGTAGTAGGTTGAGGCCGTTGAGCACCGCCGCC
GCAAGGAATGGTGCATGCAAGGAGATGGCGCCCAACAGTCCCCCGGCCACGGGGCCTGCCACCATACCCA
CGCCGAAACAAGCGCTCATGAGCCCGAAGTGGCGAGCCCGATCTTCCCCATCGGTGATGTCGGCGATATA
GGCGCCAGCAACCGCACCTGTGGCGCCGGTGATGCCGGCCACGATGCGTCCGGCGTAGAGGATCGAGATC
TCGATCCCGCGAAATTAATACGACTCACTATAGGGGAATTGTGAGCGGATAACAATTCCCCTCTAGAAAT
AATTTTGTTTAACTTTAAGAAGGAGATATACCATGGGCAGCAGCCATCATCATCATCATCACAGCAGCGG
CCTGGAAGTTCTGTTCCAGGGGCCCCAT
