>Addgene plasmid #49670 | pVRa16_3622 | addgene partial sequence | sequence record 77152 | pBRrevBam 5'-GGTGATGTCGGCGATATAGG-3'
CGGTGATGCCGGCCACGATGCGTCCGGCGTAGAGGATCGAGATCTCGATCCCGCGAAATTAATACGACTC
ACTATAGGGGAATTGTGAGCGGATAACAATTCCCCTCTAGAAATAATTTTGTTTAACTTTAAGAAGGAGA
TATACCATGGGCAGCAGCCATCATCATCATCATCACAGCAGCGGCCTGGAAGTTCTGTTCCAGGGGCCCC
ATATGCAGCGTACCAATAGCCAGGATGTTCTGAGCACCCGTGAAAGCCAGCTGCAGGCATTACTGCTGCA
GGGTCTGGCAGGCGATACCTTTGCATATCGTCAGTTTCTGACCGCACTGGCAGCACATATTCGTGGTTTT
CTGCGTCGTCGTCTGCCGCAGCATCCGGCAGAAGTTGAAGATCTGCTGCAAGAAGTTCTGCTGGCAGTTC
ATAATGCACGTCATACCTATCAGGCACGTCAGCCGCTGACCGCATGGGTTCAGGCAATTGCACGTTATAA
ACTGGCAGATCATCTGCGTAGCCATGCACGTCGTGAAGCACGTCATGATCTGCTGGATGATGATAGCGAA
CTGTTTGCAGCAAGTGATGAACAGCCTGCACAGGCAAGCCGTGATCTGGGTAAACTGCTGGGTCAGCTGC
CGGATCGTCAGCGTCTGCCGATTGTTCATGTTAAACTGGAAGGTCTGAGCGTTGAAGAAACCGCACAGAT
TACCGGTCTGAGCAGCAGCGCAGTTAAAGTTGGTATTCATCGTGGTCTGAAAGCACTGGGCAAACTGATT
CGTGGTAAAGGTCATGATGAAGATCGTTAAGGATCCAAGCTTGCGGCCGCACTCGAGCACCACCACCACC
ACCACTGAGATCCGGCTGCTAACAAAGCCCGAAAGGAAGCTGAGTTGGCTGCTGCCACCGCTGAGCAATA
ACTAGCATAACCCCTTGGGGCCTCTAAACGGGTCTTGAGGGGTTTTTTGCTGA
